>Addgene plasmid #230465 | AiP13604 - pAAV-AiE0682h_3xC1-minBG-SYFP2-WPRE3-BGHpA (Alias: CN3604) | addgene full sequence | sequence record 470960 | Addgene NGS Result
CCTGCAGGCAGCTGCGCGCTCGCTCGCTCACTGAGGCCGCCCGGGCGTCGGGCGACCTTTGGTCGCCCGG
CCTCAGTGAGCGAGCGAGCGCGCAGAGAGGGAGTGGCCAACTCCATCACTAGGGGTTCCTGCGGCCGCAC
GCGTCAGTCCCAGGTTGCCAGTTCTCAAAGTCAGCAAACCAAATCCTAACGTGCAATCTTCCCAGGTTTT
TCAAAAGCCATGGGATTGATAGTCAGTGGGGAAAGGAAGAGGTGTCGAATCCAGGCCTGATGGATGGGTG
CAGAGGCAATCAGACGTGTTTTCAGAGCCACTGTGCTCTGACACCTGCCCCCATTTTCCACAGAGTTTGG
CTCTGAATGCGTCCCTGGACCACGCCCTCCGTCTCCTTTACCTGGCCAGTCCCAGGTTGCCAGTTCTCAA
AGTCAGCAAACCAAATCCTAACGTGCAATCTTCCCAGGTTTTTCAAAAGCCATGGGATTGATAGTCAGTG
GGGAAAGGAAGAGGTGTCGAATCCAGGCCTGATGGATGGGTGCAGAGGCAATCAGACGTGTTTTCAGAGC
CACTGTGCTCTGACACCTGCCCCCATTTTCCACAGAGTTTGGCTCTGAATGCGTCCCTGGACCACGCCCT
CCGTCTCCTTTACCTGGCCAGTCCCAGGTTGCCAGTTCTCAAAGTCAGCAAACCAAATCCTAACGTGCAA
TCTTCCCAGGTTTTTCAAAAGCCATGGGATTGATAGTCAGTGGGGAAAGGAAGAGGTGTCGAATCCAGGC
CTGATGGATGGGTGCAGAGGCAATCAGACGTGTTTTCAGAGCCACTGTGCTCTGACACCTGCCCCCATTT
TCCACAGAGTTTGGCTCTGAATGCGTCCCTGGACCACGCCCTCCGTCTCCTTTACCTGGCGAGCTCGGGC
TGGGCATAAAAGTCAGGGCAGAGCCATCTATTGCTTACATTTGCTTCTGGGATCCAGATCTTTCGAAGCT
AGCGCTACCGGTCGCCACCATGGTGAGCAAGGGCGAGGAGCTGTTCACCGGGGTGGTGCCCATCCTGGTC
GAGCTGGACGGCGACGTAAACGGCCACAAGTTCAGCGTGTCCGGCGAGGGCGAGGGCGATGCCACCTACG
GCAAGCTGACCCTGAAGCTGATCTGCACCACCGGCAAGCTGCCCGTGCCCTGGCCCACCCTCGTGACCAC
CCTGGGCTACGGCGTGCAGTGCTTCGCCCGCTACCCCGACCACATGAAGCAGCACGACTTCTTCAAGTCC
GCCATGCCCGAAGGCTACGTCCAGGAGCGCACCATCTTCTTCAAGGACGACGGCAACTACAAGACCCGCG
CCGAGGTGAAGTTCGAGGGCGACACCCTGGTGAACCGCATCGAGCTGAAGGGCATCGACTTCAAGGAGGA
CGGCAACATCCTGGGGCACAAGCTGGAGTACAACTACAACAGCCACAACGTCTATATCACCGCCGACAAG
CAGAAGAACGGCATCAAGGCCAACTTCAAGATCCGCCACAACATCGAGGACGGCGGCGTGCAGCTCGCCG
ACCACTACCAGCAGAACACCCCCATCGGCGACGGCCCCGTGCTGCTGCCCGACAACCACTACCTGAGCTA
CCAGTCCAAGCTGAGCAAAGACCCCAACGAGAAGCGCGATCACATGGTCCTGCTGGAGTTCGTGACCGCC
GCCGGGATCACTCTCGGCATGGACGAGCTGTACAAGTAAGTCGACGGCGCGCCGCGGCCGCGAATTCGAT
ATCATAATCAACCTCTGGATTACAAAATTTGTGAAAGATTGACTGGTATTCTTAACTATGTTGCTCCTTT
TACGCTATGTGGATACGCTGCTTTAATGCCTTTGTATCATGCTATTGCTTCCCGTATGGCTTTCATTTTC
TCCTCCTTGTATAAATCCTGGTTAGTTCTTGCCACGGCGGAACTCATCGCCGCCTGCCTTGCCCGCTGCT
GGACAGGGGCTCGGCTGTTGGGCACTGACAATTCCGTGGCTCGAGAGATCTTCGACTGTGCCTTCTAGTT
GCCAGCCATCTGTTGTTTGCCCCTCCCCCGTGCCTTCCTTGACCCTGGAAGGTGCCACTCCCACTGTCCT
TTCCTAATAAAATGAGGAAATTGCATCGCATTGTCTGAGTAGGTGTCATTCTATTCTGGGGGGTGGGGTG
GGGCAGGACAGCAAGGGGGAGGATTGGGAAGACAATAGCAGGCATGAGATCTCACGTGCGGACCGAGCGG
CCGCAGGAACCCCTAGTGATGGAGTTGGCCACTCCCTCTCTGCGCGCTCGCTCGCTCACTGAGGCCGGGC
GACCAAAGGTCGCCCGACGCCCGGGCTTTGCCCGGGCGGCCTCAGTGAGCGAGCGAGCGCGCAGCTGCCT
GCAGGGGCGCCTGATGCGGTATTTTCTCCTTACGCATCTGTGCGGTATTTCACACCGCATA
[95 nt withheld, positions 2442-2536]
T
[46 nt withheld, positions 2538-2583]
C
[141 nt withheld, positions 2585-2725]
CCTTTGACGTTGGAGTCCACGTTCTTT
[37 nt withheld, positions 2753-2789]
ACTCTATCTCGGGCTATTCTTTTGATTTATAAGGGATTTTGCCGATTTCGGTCTATTGGTTAAAAAATGA
GCTGATTTAACAAAAATTTAACGCGAATTTTAACAAAATATTAACGTTTACAATTTTATGGTGCACTCTC
AGTACAATCTGCTCTGATGCCGCATAGTTAAGCCAGCCCCGACACCCGCCAACACCCGCTGACGCGCCCT
GACGGGCTTGTCTGCTCCCGGCATCCGCTTACAGACAAGCTGTGACCGTCTCCGGGAGCTGCATGTGTCA
GAGGTTTTCACCGTCATCACCGAAACGCGCGAGACGAAAGGGCCTCGTGATACGCCTATTTTTATAGGTT
AATGTCATGATAATAATGGTTTCTTAGACGTCAGGTGGCACTTTTCGGGGAAATGTGCGCGGAACCCCTA
TTTGTTTATTTTTCTAAATACATTCAAATATGTATCCGCTCATGAGACAATAACCCTGATAAATGCTTCA
ATAATATTGAAAAAGGAAGAGTATGAGTATTCAACATTTCCGTGTCGCCCTTATTCCCTTTTTTGCGGCA
TTTTGCCTTCCTGTTTTTGCTCACCCAGAAACGCTGGTGAAAGTAAAAGATGCTGAAGATCAGTTGGGTG
CACGAGTGGGTTACATCGAACTGGATCTCAACAGCGGTAAGATCCTTGAGAGTTTTCGCCCCGAAGAACG
TTTTCCAATGATGAGCACTTTTAAAGTTCTGCTATGTGGCGCGGTATTATCCCGTATTGACGCCGGGCAA
GAGCAACTCGGTCGCCGCATACACTATTCTCAGAATGACTTGGTTGAGTACTCACCAGTCACAGAAAAGC
ATCTTACGGATGGCATGACAGTAAGAGAATTATGCAGTGCTGCCATAACCATGAGTGATAACACTGCGGC
CAACTTACTTCTGACAACGATCGGAGGACCGAAGGAGCTAACCGCTTTTTTGCACAACATGGGGGATCAT
GTAACTCGCCTTGATCGTTGGGAACCGGAGCTGAATGAAGCCATACCAAACGACGAGCGTGACACCACGA
TGCCTGTAGCAATGGCAACAACGTTGCGCAAACTATTAACTGGCGAACTACTTACTCTAGCTTCCCGGCA
ACAATTAATAGACTGGATGGAGGCGGATAAAGTTGCAGGACCACTTCTGCGCTCGGCCCTTCCGGCTGGC
TGGTTTATTGCTGATAAATCTGGAGCCGGTGAGCGTGGGTCTCGCGGTATCATTGCAGCACTGGGGCCAG
ATGGTAAGCCCTCCCGTATCGTAGTTATCTACACGACGGGGAGTCAGGCAACTATGGATGAACGAAATAG
ACAGATCGCTGAGATAGGTGCCTCACTGATTAAGCATTGGTAACTGTCAGACCAAGTTTACTCATATATA
CTTTAGATTGATTTAAAACTTCATTTTTAATTTAAAAGGATCTAGGTGAAGATCCTTTTTGATAATCTCA
TGACCAAAATCCCTTAACGTGAGTTTTCGTTCCACTGAGCGTCAGACCCCGTAGAAAAGATCAAAGGATC
TTCTTGAGATCCTTTTTTTCTGCGCGTAATCTGCTGCTTGCAAACAAAAAAACCACCGCTACCAGCGGTG
GTTTGTTTGCCGGATCAAGAGCTACCAACTCTTTTTCCGAAGGTAACTGGCTTCAGCAGAGCGCAGATAC
CAAATACTGTTCTTCTAGTGTAGCCGTAGTTAGGCCACCACTTCAAGAACTCTGTAGCACCGCCTACATA
CCTCGCTCTGCTAATCCTGTTACCAGTGGCTGCTGCCAGTGGCGATAAGTCGTGTCTTACCGGGTTGGAC
TCAAGACGATAGTTACCGGATAAGGCGCAGCGGTCGGGCTGAACGGGGGGTTCGTGCACACAGCCCAGCT
TGGAGCGAACGACCTACACCGAACTGAGATACCTACAGCGTGAGCTATGAGAAAGCGCCACGCTTCCCGA
AGGGAGAAAGGCGGACAGGTATCCGGTAAGCGGCAGGGTCGGAACAGGAGAGCGCACGAGGGAGCTTCCA
GGGGGAAACGCCTGGTATCTTTATAGTCCTGTCGGGTTTCGCCACCTCTGACTTGAGCGTCGATTTTTGT
GATGCTCGTCAGGGGGGCGGAGCCTATGGAAAAACGCCAGCAACGCGGCCTTTTTACGGTTCCTGGCCTT
TTGCTGGCCTTTTGCTCACATGT
Features (pLannotate 1.2.2; 14 found; start..end, strand, type, name):
     12..39      +  repeat_region  AAV2 ITR (fragment): inverted terminal repeat of adeno-associated virus serotype 2 inverted
     68..95      +  repeat_region  AAV2 ITR (fragment): inverted terminal repeat of adeno-associated virus serotype 2 inverted
   1000..1716    +  CDS            SYFP2: SYFP2 is a basic (constitutively fluorescent) yellow fluorescent protein published in 2006, derived from Aequorea victoria. It is reported to be a very rapidly-maturing monomer with moderate acid sensitivity.
   1756..1913    +  misc_feature   WPRE (fragment): woodchuck hepatitis virus posttranscriptional regulatory element
   1919..1999    +  misc_feature   WPRE (fragment): woodchuck hepatitis virus posttranscriptional regulatory element
   2016..2127    +  polyA_signal   bGH poly(A) signal: bovine growth hormone polyadenylation signal
   2245..2385    +  repeat_region  AAV2 ITR: inverted terminal repeat of adeno-associated virus serotype 2 inverted
   2390..2441    -  misc_feature   bom (fragment): basis of mobility region from pBR322
   2460..2915    +  rep_origin     f1 ori (sequence partly withheld): f1 bacteriophage origin of replication; arrow indicates direction of (+) strand synthesis
   2916..2965    -  misc_feature   bom (fragment): basis of mobility region from pBR322
   3067..3102    -  CDS            rop (fragment): Rop protein, which maintains plasmids at low copy number; rop
   3197..3301    +  promoter       AmpR promoter: bla
   3302..4162    +  CDS            AmpR: β-lactamase; bla; confers resistance to ampicillin, carbenicillin, and related antibiotics
   4333..4921    +  rep_origin     ori: high-copy-number ColE1/pMB1/pBR322/pUC origin of replication
