[The description below was written by a language model from this plasmid's Addgene catalogue record and pLannotate feature annotations shown in this document.]
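Description:
AiP13604 - pAAV-AiE0682h_3xC1-minBG-SYFP2-WPRE3-BGHpA (alias CN3604) is an AAV transfer plasmid of about 5 kb built on a pAAV2 backbone. It is used to package a recombinant AAV genome that reports the activity of a candidate cell-type-specific brain enhancer. In bacteria it is maintained as a high-copy plasmid through a ColE1/pUC-type origin and selected with ampicillin via the β-lactamase gene and its native promoter. An f1 phage origin and small remnants of pBR322 bom and rop sequences are also annotated in the backbone. The recorded host strain is a recombination-reduced one, as is commonly chosen to keep the repeat-rich ITRs intact.

The payload lies between AAV2 inverted terminal repeats, which provide the signals for genome replication and encapsidation. The right ITR is annotated in full, while the left one is detected only as short fragments. The enhancer AiE0682h_3xC1 and the minimal beta-globin promoter (minBG) are named in the record but not annotated in the feature table. They presumably occupy the unannotated stretch between the left ITR and the reporter. The name suggests three concatenated copies of an enhancer core, though the record does not spell this out. A minimal promoter has little activity alone, so expression of the downstream SYFP2, a fast-maturing monomeric yellow fluorescent protein, should depend on the enhancer being active in a given cell. A shortened WPRE (WPRE3, detected as two fragments) boosts transcript stability and expression, and a bovine growth hormone polyadenylation signal ends the transcript. The stated purpose is AAV-mediated transgene expression in specific brain cell populations, with fluorescence marking the labelled cells. The record does not say which population this enhancer targets.
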