Addgene plasmid #230465: AiP13604 - pAAV-AiE0682h_3xC1-minBG-SYFP2-WPRE3-BGHpA (Alias: CN3604)
Purpose: AiE0682h_3xC1 is an enhancer sequence, designed to drive AAV-mediated transgene expression in specific populations of brain cells
Depositing lab: Allen Institute for Brain Science & Jonathan Ting. Depositing organization: Allen Institute. Publication: A suite of enhancer AAVs and transgenic mouse lines for genetic access to cortical cell types. Ben-Simon Y, Hooper M, Narayan S, Daigle TL, Dwivedi D, Way SW, Oster A, Stafford DA, Mich JK, Taormina MJ, Martinez RA, Opitz-Araya X, Roth JR, Alexander JR, Allen S, Amster A, Arbuckle J, Ayala A, Baker PM, Bakken TE, Barcelli T, Barta S, Bendrick J, Bertagnolli D, Bielstein C, Bishwakarma P, Bowlus J, Boyer G, Brouner K, Casian B, Casper T, Chakka AB, Chakrabarty R, Chance RK, Chavan S, Clark M, Colbert K, Collman F, Daniel S, Departee M, DiValentin P, Donadio N, Dotson N, Egdorf T, Fliss T, Gabitto M, Garcia J, Gary A, Gasperini M, Gloe J, Goldy J, Gore BB, Graybuck L, Greisman N, Haeseleer F, Halterman C, Haradon Z, Hastings SD, Helback O, Ho W, Hockemeyer D, Huang C, Huff S, Hunker A, Johansen N, Jones D, Juneau Z, Kalmbach B, Kannan M, Khem S, Kussick E, Kutsal R, Larsen R, Lee C, Lee AY, Leibly M, Lenz GH, Li S, Liang E, Lusk N, Madigan Z, Malloy J, Malone J, McCue R, Melchor J, Mollenkopf T, Moosman S, Morin E, Newman D, Ng L, Ngo K, Omstead V, Otto S, Oyama A, Pena N, Pham T, Phillips E, Pom CA, Potekhina L, Ransford S, Ray PL, Rette D, Reynoldson C, Rimorin C, Rocha D, Ruiz A, Sanchez REA, Sawyer L, Sedeno-Cortes A, Sevigny JP, Shapovalova N, Shepard N, Shulga L, Sigler AR, Siverts L, Soliman S, Somasundaram S, Staats B, Stewart K, Szelenyi E, Tieu M, Trader C, Tran A, van Velthoven CTJ, Walker M, Wang Y, Weed N, Wirthlin M, Wood T, Wynalda B, Yao Z, Zhou T, Ariza J, Dee N, Reding M, Ronellenfitch K, Mufti S, Sunkin SM, Smith KA, Esposito L, Waters J, Thyagarajan B, Yao S, Lein ES, Zeng H, Levi BP, Ngai J, Ting JT, Tasic B. Cell. 2025 May 16:S0092-8674(25)00513-6. doi: 10.1016/j.cell.2025.05.002. PubMed 40403729.
Backbone
  Vector backbone: pAAV2
  Vector type: AAV
Growth in bacteria
  Bacterial resistance: Ampicillin, 100 μg/mL
  Growth temperature: 37°C
  Growth strain: NEB Stable
  Copy number: High Copy
Gene/Insert
  Gene/Insert name: SYFP2
  Species: Synthetic
  Promoter: minBG
  Cloning method: Gibson Cloning
Terms and licenses: Academic/Nonprofit Terms; Industry Terms: Not Available to Industry
How to cite: AiP13604 - pAAV-AiE0682h_3xC1-minBG-SYFP2-WPRE3-BGHpA (Alias: CN3604) was a gift from Allen Institute for Brain Science & Jonathan Ting (Addgene plasmid # 230465 ; http://n2t.net/addgene:230465 ; RRID:Addgene_230465)
